>Addgene plasmid #77683 | PIP4K2C gRNA (BRDN0001149536) | addgene full sequence | sequence record 188232 | Addgene Assembled Sequence
CCCGGGTGCAAAGATGGATAAAGTTTTAAACAGAGAGGAATCTTTGCAGCTAATGGACCTTCTAGGTCTT
GAAAGGAGTGGGAATTGGCTCCGGTGCCCGTCAGTGGGCAGAGCGCACATCGCCCACAGTCCCCGAGAAG
TTGGGGGGAGGGGTCGGCAATTGATCCGGTGCCTAGAGAAGGTGGCGCGGGGTAAACTGGGAAAGTGATG
TCGTGTACTGGCTCCGCCTTTTTCCCGAGGGTGGGGGAGAACCGTATATAAGTGCAGTAGTCGCCGTGAA
CGTTCTTTTTCGCAACGGGTTTGCCGCCAGAACACAGGTAAGTGCCGTGTGTGGTTCCCGCGGGCCTGGC
CTCTTTACGGGTTATGGCCCTTGCGTGCCTTGAATTACTTCCACCTGGCTGCAGTACGTGATTCTTGATC
CCGAGCTTCGGGTTGGAAGTGGGTGGGAGAGTTCGAGGCCTTGCGCTTAAGGAGCCCCTTCGCCTCGTGC
TTGAGTTGAGGCCTGGCCTGGGCGCTGGGGCCGCCGCGTGCGAATCTGGTGGCACCTTCGCGCCTGTCTC
GCTGCTTTCGATAAGTCTCTAGCCATTTAAAATTTTTGATGACCTGCTGCGACGCTTTTTTTCTGGCAAG
ATAGTCTTGTAAATGCGGGCCAAGATCTGCACACTGGTATTTCGGTTTTTGGGGCCGCGGGCGGCGACGG
GGCCCGTGCGTCCCAGCGCACATGTTCGGCGAGGCGGGGCCTGCGAGCGCGGCCACCGAGAATCGGACGG
GGGTAGTCTCAAGCTGGCCGGCCTGCTCTGGTGCCTGGCCTCGCGCCGCCGTGTATCGCCCCGCCCTGGG
CGGCAAGGCTGGCCCGGTCGGCACCAGTTGCGTGAGCGGAAAGATGGCCGCTTCCCGGCCCTGCTGCAGG
GAGCTCAAAATGGAGGACGCGGCGCTCGGGAGAGCGGGCGGGTGAGTCACCCACACAAAGGAAAAGGGCC
TTTCCGTCCTCAGCCGTCGCTTCATGTGACTCCACGGAGTACCGGGCGCCGTCCAGGCACCTCGATTAGT
TCTCGAGCTTTTGGAGTACGTCGTCTTTAGGTTGGGGGGAGGGGTTTTATGCGATGGAGTTTCCCCACAC
TGAGTGGGTGGAGACTGAAGTTAGGCCAGCTTGGCACTTGATGTAATTCTCCTTGGAATTTGCCCTTTTT
GAGTTTGGATCTTGGTTCATTCTCAAGCCTCAGACAGTGGTTCAAAGTTTTTTTCTTCCATTTCAGGTGT
CGTGACGTACGGCCACCATGACCGAGTACAAGCCCACGGTGCGCCTCGCCACCCGCGACGACGTCCCCAG
GGCCGTACGCACCCTCGCCGCCGCGTTCGCCGACTACCCCGCCACGCGCCACACCGTCGATCCGGACCGC
CACATCGAGCGGGTCACCGAGCTGCAAGAACTCTTCCTCACGCGCGTCGGGCTCGACATCGGCAAGGTGT
GGGTCGCGGACGACGGCGCCGCCGTGGCGGTCTGGACCACGCCGGAGAGCGTCGAAGCGGGGGCGGTGTT
CGCCGAGATCGGCCCGCGCATGGCCGAGTTGAGCGGTTCCCGGCTGGCCGCGCAGCAACAGATGGAAGGC
CTCCTGGCGCCGCACCGGCCCAAGGAGCCCGCGTGGTTCCTGGCCACCGTCGGAGTCTCGCCCGACCACC
AGGGCAAGGGTCTGGGCAGCGCCGTCGTGCTCCCCGGAGTGGAGGCGGCCGAGCGCGCCGGGGTGCCCGC
CTTCCTGGAGACCTCCGCGCCCCGCAACCTCCCCTTCTACGAGCGGCTCGGCTTCACCGTCACCGCCGAC
GTCGAGGTGCCCGAAGGACCGCGCACCTGGTGCATGACCCGCAAGCCCGGTGCCTGAACGCGTTAAGTCG
ACAATCAACCTCTGGATTACAAAATTTGTGAAAGATTGACTGGTATTCTTAACTATGTTGCTCCTTTTAC
GCTATGTGGATACGCTGCTTTAATGCCTTTGTATCATGCTATTGCTTCCCGTATGGCTTTCATTTTCTCC
TCCTTGTATAAATCCTGGTTGCTGTCTCTTTATGAGGAGTTGTGGCCCGTTGTCAGGCAACGTGGCGTGG
TGTGCACTGTGTTTGCTGACGCAACCCCCACTGGTTGGGGCATTGCCACCACCTGTCAGCTCCTTTCCGG
GACTTTCGCTTTCCCCCTCCCTATTGCCACGGCGGAACTCATCGCCGCCTGCCTTGCCCGCTGCTGGACA
GGGGCTCGGCTGTTGGGCACTGACAATTCCGTGGTGTTGTCGGGGAAATCATCGTCCTTTCCTTGGCTGC
TCGCCTGTGTTGCCACCTGGATTCTGCGCGGGACGTCCTTCTGCTACGTCCCTTCGGCCCTCAATCCAGC
GGACCTTCCTTCCCGCGGCCTGCTGCCGGCTCTGCGGCCTCTTCCGCGTCTTCGCCTTCGCCCTCAGACG
AGTCGGATCTCCCTTTGGGCCGCCTCCCCGCGTCGACTTTAAGACCAATGACTTACAAGGCAGCTGTAGA
TCTTAGCCACTTTTTAAAAGAAAAGGGGGGACTGGAAGGGCTAATTCACTCCCAACGAAGACAAGATCTG
CTTTTTGCTTGTACTGGGTCTCTCTGGTTAGACCAGATCTGAGCCTGGGAGCTCTCTGGCTAACTAGGGA
ACCCACTGCTTAAGCCTCAATAAAGCTTGCCTTGAGTGCTTCAAGTAGTGTGTGCCCGTCTGTTGTGTGA
CTCTGGTAACTAGAGATCCCTCAGACCCTTTTAGTCAGTGTGGAAAATCTCTAGCAGTACGTATAGTAGT
TCATGTCATCTTATTATTCAGTATTTATAACTTGCAAAGAAATGAATATCAGAGAGTGAGAGGAACTTGT
TTATTGCAGCTTATAATGGTTACAAATAAAGCAATAGCATCACAAATTTCACAAATAAAGCATTTTTTTC
ACTGCATTCTAGTTGTGGTTTGTCCAAACTCATCAATGTATCTTATCATGTCTGGCTCTAGCTATCCCGC
CCCTAACTCCGCCCATCCCGCCCCTAACTCCGCCCAGTTCCGCCCATTCTCCGCCCCATGGCTGACTAAT
TTTTTTTATTTATGCAGAGGCCGAGGCCGCCTCGGCCTCTGAGCTATTCCAGAAGTAGTGAGGAGGCTTT
TTTGGAGGCCTAGGGACGTACCCAATTCGCCCTATAGTGAGTCGTATTACGCGCGCTCACTGGCCGTCGT
TTTACAACGTCGTGACTGGGAAAACCCTGGCGTTACCCAACTTAATCGCCTTGCAGCACATCCCCCTTTC
GCCAGCTGGCGTAATAGCGAAGAGGCCCGCACCGATCGCCCTTCCCAACAGTTGCGCAGCCTGAATGGCG
AATGGG
[124 nt withheld, positions 3367-3490]
C
[91 nt withheld, positions 3492-3582]
A
[49 nt withheld, positions 3584-3632]
CCTTTGACGTTGGAGTCCACGTTCTTT
[37 nt withheld, positions 3660-3696]
ACCCTATCTCGGTCTATTCTTTTGATTTATAAGGGATTTTGCCGATTTCGGCCTATTGGTTAAAAAATGA
GCTGATTTAACAAAAATTTAACGCGAATTTTAACAAAATATTAACGCTTACAATTTAGGTGGCACTTTTC
GGGGAAATGTGCGCGGAACCCCTATTTGTTTATTTTTCTAAATACATTCAAATATGTATCCGCTCATGAG
ACAATAACCCTGATAAATGCTTCAATAATATTGAAAAAGGAAGAGTATGAGTATTCAACATTTCCGTGTC
GCCCTTATTCCCTTTTTTGCGGCATTTTGCCTTCCTGTTTTTGCTCACCCAGAAACGCTGGTGAAAGTAA
AAGATGCTGAAGATCAGTTGGGTGCACGAGTGGGTTACATCGAACTGGATCTCAACAGCGGTAAGATCCT
TGAGAGTTTTCGCCCCGAAGAACGTTTTCCAATGATGAGCACTTTTAAAGTTCTGCTATGTGGCGCGGTA
TTATCCCGTATTGACGCCGGGCAAGAGCAACTCGGTCGCCGCATACACTATTCTCAGAATGACTTGGTTG
AGTACTCACCAGTCACAGAAAAGCATCTTACGGATGGCATGACAGTAAGAGAATTATGCAGTGCTGCCAT
AACCATGAGTGATAACACTGCGGCCAACTTACTTCTGACAACGATCGGAGGACCGAAGGAGCTAACCGCT
TTTTTGCACAACATGGGGGATCATGTAACTCGCCTTGATCGTTGGGAACCGGAGCTGAATGAAGCCATAC
CAAACGACGAGCGTGACACCACGATGCCTGTAGCAATGGCAACAACGTTGCGCAAACTATTAACTGGCGA
ACTACTTACTCTAGCTTCCCGGCAACAATTAATAGACTGGATGGAGGCGGATAAAGTTGCAGGACCACTT
CTGCGCTCGGCCCTTCCGGCTGGCTGGTTTATTGCTGATAAATCTGGAGCCGGTGAGCGTGGGTCTCGCG
GTATCATTGCAGCACTGGGGCCAGATGGTAAGCCCTCCCGTATCGTAGTTATCTACACGACGGGGAGTCA
GGCAACTATGGATGAACGAAATAGACAGATCGCTGAGATAGGTGCCTCACTGATTAAGCATTGGTAACTG
TCAGACCAAGTTTACTCATATATACTTTAGATTGATTTAAAACTTCATTTTTAATTTAAAAGGATCTAGG
TGAAGATCCTTTTTGATAATCTCATGACCAAAATCCCTTAACGTGAGTTTTCGTTCCACTGAGCGTCAGA
CCCCGTAGAAAAGATCAAAGGATCTTCTTGAGATCCTTTTTTTCTGCGCGTAATCTGCTGCTTGCAAACA
AAAAAACCACCGCTACCAGCGGTGGTTTGTTTGCCGGATCAAGAGCTACCAACTCTTTTTCCGAAGGTAA
CTGGCTTCAGCAGAGCGCAGATACCAAATACTGTTCTTCTAGTGTAGCCGTAGTTAGGCCACCACTTCAA
GAACTCTGTAGCACCGCCTACATACCTCGCTCTGCTAATCCTGTTACCAGTGGCTGCTGCCAGTGGCGAT
AAGTCGTGTCTTACCGGGTTGGACTCAAGACGATAGTTACCGGATAAGGCGCAGCGGTCGGGCTGAACGG
GGGGTTCGTGCACACAGCCCAGCTTGGAGCGAACGACCTACACCGAACTGAGATACCTACAGCGTGAGCT
ATGAGAAAGCGCCACGCTTCCCGAAGGGAGAAAGGCGGACAGGTATCCGGTAAGCGGCAGGGTCGGAACA
GGAGAGCGCACGAGGGAGCTTCCAGGGGGAAACGCCTGGTATCTTTATAGTCCTGTCGGGTTTCGCCACC
TCTGACTTGAGCGTCGATTTTTGTGATGCTCGTCAGGGGGGCGGAGCCTATGGAAAAACGCCAGCAACGC
GGCCTTTTTACGGTTCCTGGCCTTTTGCTGGCCTTTTGCTCACATGTTCTTTCCTGCGTTATCCCCTGAT
TCTGTGGATAACCGTATTACCGCCTTTGAGTGAGCTGATACCGCTCGCCGCAGCCGAACGACCGAGCGCA
GCGAGTCAGTGAGCGAGGAAGCGGAAGAGCGCCCAATACGCAAACCGCCTCTCCCCGCGCGTTGGCCGAT
TCATTAATGCAGCTGGCACGACAGGTTTCCCGACTGGAAAGCGGGCAGTGAGCGCAACGCAATTAATGTG
AGTTAGCTCACTCATTAGGCACCCCAGGCTTTACACTTTATGCTTCCGGCTCGTATGTTGTGTGGAATTG
TGAGCGGATAACAATTTCACACAGGAAACAGCTATGACCATGATTACGCCAAGCGCGCAATTAACCCTCA
CTAAAGGGAACAAAAGCTGGAGCTGCAAGCTTAATGTAGTCTTATGCAATACTCTTGTAGTCTTGCAACA
TGGTAACGATGAGTTAGCAACATGCCTTACAAGGAGAGAAAAAGCACCGTGCATGCCGATTGGTGGAAGT
AAGGTGGTACGATCGTGCCTTATTAGGAAGGCAACAGACGGGTCTGACATGGATTGGACGAACCACTGAA
TTGCCGCATTGCAGAGATATTGTATTTAAGTGCCTAGCTCGATACATAAACGGGTCTCTCTGGTTAGACC
AGATCTGAGCCTGGGAGCTCTCTGGCTAACTAGGGAACCCACTGCTTAAGCCTCAATAAAGCTTGCCTTG
AGTGCTTCAAGTAGTGTGTGCCCGTCTGTTGTGTGACTCTGGTAACTAGAGATCCCTCAGACCCTTTTAG
TCAGTGTGGAAAATCTCTAGCAGTGGCGCCCGAACAGGGACTTGAAAGCGAAAGGGAAACCAGAGGAGCT
CTCTCGACGCAGGACTCGGCTTGCTGAAGCGCGCACGGCAAGAGGCGAGGGGCGGCGACTGGTGAGTACG
CCAAAAATTTTGACTAGCGGAGGCTAGAAGGAGAGAGATGGGTGCGAGAGCGTCAGTATTAAGCGGGGGA
GAATTAGATCGCGATGGGAAAAAATTCGGTTAAGGCCAGGGGGAAAGAAAAAATATAAATTAAAACATAT
AGTATGGGCAAGCAGGGAGCTAGAACGATTCGCAGTTAATCCTGGCCTGTTAGAAACATCAGAAGGCTGT
AGACAAATACTGGGACAGCTACAACCATCCCTTCAGACAGGATCAGAAGAACTTAGATCATTATATAATA
CAGTAGCAACCCTCTATTGTGTGCATCAAAGGATAGAGATAAAAGACACCAAGGAAGCTTTAGACAAGAT
AGAGGAAGAGCAAAACAAAAGTAAGACCACCGCACAGCAAGCGGCCGCTGATCTTCAGACCTGGAGGAGG
AGATATGAGGGACAATTGGAGAAGTGAATTATATAAATATAAAGTAGTAAAAATTGAACCATTAGGAGTA
GCACCCACCAAGGCAAAGAGAAGAGTGGTGCAGAGAGAAAAAAGAGCAGTGGGAATAGGAGCTTTGTTCC
TTGGGTTCTTGGGAGCAGCAGGAAGCACTATGGGCGCAGCGTCAATGACGCTGACGGTACAGGCCAGACA
ATTATTGTCTGGTATAGTGCAGCAGCAGAACAATTTGCTGAGGGCTATTGAGGCGCAACAGCATCTGTTG
CAACTCACAGTCTGGGGCATCAAGCAGCTCCAGGCAAGAATCCTGGCTGTGGAAAGATACCTAAAGGATC
AACAGCTCCTGGGGATTTGGGGTTGCTCTGGAAAACTCATTTGCACCACTGCTGTGCCTTGGAATGCTAG
TTGGAGTAATAAATCTCTGGAACAGATTTGGAATCACACGACCTGGATGGAGTGGGACAGAGAAATTAAC
AATTACACAAGCTTAATACACTCCTTAATTGAAGAATCGCAAAACCAGCAAGAAAAGAATGAACAAGAAT
TATTGGAATTAGATAAATGGGCAAGTTTGTGGAATTGGTTTAACATAACAAATTGGCTGTGGTATATAAA
ATTATTCATAATGATAGTAGGAGGCTTGGTAGGTTTAAGAATAGTTTTTGCTGTACTTTCTATAGTGAAT
AGAGTTAGGCAGGGATATTCACCATTATCGTTTCAGACCCACCTCCCAACCCCGAGGGGACCCAGAGAGG
GCCTATTTCCCATGATTCCTTCATATTTGCATATACGATACAAGGCTGTTAGAGAGATAATTAGAATTAA
TTTGACTGTAAACACAAAGATATTAGTACAAAATACGTGACGTAGAAAGTAATAATTTCTTGGGTAGTTT
GCAGTTTTAAAATTATGTTTTAAAATGGACTATCATATGCTTACCGTAACTTGAAAGTATTTCGATTTCT
TGGCTTTATATATCTTGTGGAAAGGACGAAACACCGGCTTCCTTATCTCCTACGATGTTTTAGAGCTAGA
AATAGCAAGTTAAAATAAGGCTAGTCCGTTATCAACTTGAAAAAGTGGCACCGAGTCGGTGCTTTTTTAA
GCTTGGCGTAACTAGATCTTGAGACAAATGGCAGTATTCATCCACAATTTTAAAAGAAAAGGGGGGATTG
GGGGGTACAGTGCAGGGGAAAGAATAGTAGACATAATAGCAACAGACATACAAACTAAAGAATTACAAAA
ACAAATTACAAAAATTCAAAATTTTCGGGTTTATTACAGGGACAGCAGAGATCCACTTTGGCGCCGGCTC
GAGGGGG
Features (pLannotate 1.2.2; 29 found; start..end, strand, type, name):
     14..80      +  CDS            small t antigen (fragment): SV40 (simian virus 40) small t antigen
    106..317     +  promoter       EF-1α core promoter: core promoter for human elongation factor EF-1α
    318..1256    +  intron         EF-1α intron A: intron upstream of the start codon of human EF-1α
   1278..1877    +  CDS            PuroR (fragment): puromycin N-acetyltransferase; pac from Streptomyces; confers resistance to puromycin
   1893..2481    +  misc_feature   WPRE: woodchuck hepatitis virus posttranscriptional regulatory element
   2532..2551    +  misc_feature   cPPT/CTS (fragment): central polypurine tract and central termination sequence of HIV-1
   2553..2786    +  LTR            3' LTR (ΔU3): self-inactivating 3' long terminal repeat (LTR) from HIV-1
   2864..2985    +  polyA_signal   SV40 poly(A) signal: SV40 polyadenylation signal
   3025..3160    +  rep_origin     SV40 ori: SV40 origin of replication
   3181..3199    -  promoter       T7 promoter: promoter for bacteriophage T7 RNA polymerase
   3207..3362    +  CDS            lacZα (fragment): LacZα fragment of β-galactosidase; lacZ fragment
   3367..3795    +  rep_origin     f1 ori (sequence partly withheld): f1 bacteriophage origin of replication; arrow indicates direction of (+) strand synthesis
   3848..3952    +  promoter       AmpR promoter: bla
   3953..4813    +  CDS            AmpR: β-lactamase; bla; confers resistance to ampicillin, carbenicillin, and related antibiotics
   4984..5572    +  rep_origin     ori: high-copy-number ColE1/pMB1/pBR322/pUC origin of replication
   5755..5847    +  CDS            lacI (fragment): lac repressor; lacI; The lac repressor binds to the lac operator to inhibit transcription in E. coli. This inhibition can be relieved by adding lactose or isopropyl-β-D-thiogalactopyranoside (IPTG).
   5860..5881    +  protein_bind   CAP binding site: CAP binding activates transcription in the presence of cAMP. E. coli catabolite activator protein
   5896..5926    +  promoter       lac promoter: promoter for the E. coli lac operon
   5934..5950    +  protein_bind   lac operator: The lac repressor binds to the lac operator to inhibit transcription in E. coli. This inhibition can be relieved by adding lactose or isopropyl-β-D-thiogalactopyranoside (IPTG). lac repressor encoded by lacI
   5995..6013    +  promoter       T3 promoter: promoter for bacteriophage T3 RNA polymerase
   6041..6267    +  promoter       RSV promoter: Rous sarcoma virus enhancer/promoter
   6268..6448    +  LTR            5' LTR (truncated): truncated 5' long terminal repeat (LTR) from HIV-1
   6495..6620    +  misc_feature   HIV-1 Ψ: packaging signal of human immunodeficiency virus type 1
   6604..6967    +  CDS            HIV-1 gag (fragment): gag protein from human immunodeficiency virus 1; gag
   7113..7346    +  misc_feature   RRE: The Rev response element (RRE) of HIV-1 allows for Rev-dependent mRNA export from the nucleus to the cytoplasm.
   7723..7749    +  CDS            Rev (fragment): human immunodeficiency virus 1 (HIV-1) Rev protein; rev; enhances nuclear export of unspliced and incompletely spliced viral mRNAs
   7753..7993    +  promoter       U6 promoter: RNA polymerase III promoter for human U6 snRNA
   8023..8098    +  misc_RNA       gRNA scaffold: guide RNA scaffold for the Streptococcus pyogenes CRISPR/Cas9 system
   8154..8271    +  misc_feature   cPPT/CTS: central polypurine tract and central termination sequence of HIV-1
