[The description below was written by a language model from this plasmid's Addgene catalogue record and pLannotate feature annotations shown in this document.]
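Description:
PIP4K2C gRNA (BRDN0001149536) is a third-generation lentiviral CRISPR guide plasmid built on the lentiGuide-Puro backbone, designed to deliver a single guide RNA against human PIP4K2C (also known as PIP5K2C) into mammalian cells. In bacteria it is maintained as a high-copy plasmid through a ColE1/pUC-type origin and selected with ampicillin via the β-lactamase gene. An f1 origin, an SV40 origin and poly(A) signal, and remnants of lac, T7 and T3 elements are also present in the backbone.

The transfer cassette is framed by an RSV promoter fused to a truncated HIV-1 5' LTR, which makes genomic RNA production Tat-independent, and a ΔU3 self-inactivating 3' LTR. Between them lie the Ψ packaging signal with a partial gag sequence, the Rev response element for Rev-dependent nuclear export, and a cPPT/CTS that aids nuclear import of the viral genome. The payload consists of two units. A human U6 RNA polymerase III promoter drives the targeting spacer, which sits in the short gap before the annotated Streptococcus pyogenes Cas9 gRNA scaffold. Downstream, the EF-1α core promoter with its intron A expresses puromycin N-acetyltransferase for selection of transduced cells, with a WPRE to enhance transcript expression.

The guide was designed against several PIP4K2C reference transcripts. The plasmid does not encode Cas9, so it must be used in cells that already express Cas9 or alongside a separate Cas9 vector. It is one member of a human kinome guide collection and is suited to knocking out PIP4K2C after lentiviral transduction and puromycin selection.
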