Addgene plasmid #77683: PIP4K2C gRNA (BRDN0001149536)
Purpose: 3rd generation lentiviral gRNA plasmid targeting human PIP4K2C
Depositing lab: John Doench & David Root. Depositing organization: Broad Institute. Publication: Optimized sgRNA design to maximize activity and minimize off-target effects of CRISPR-Cas9. Doench JG, Fusi N, Sullender M, Hegde M, Vaimberg EW, Donovan KF, Smith I, Tothova Z, Wilen C, Orchard R, Virgin HW, Listgarten J, Root DE. Nat Biotechnol. 2016 Jan 18. doi: 10.1038/nbt.3437. PubMed 26780180.
Backbone
  Vector backbone: lentiGuide-Puro
  Backbone manufacturer: Zhang Lab (Addgene plasmid # 52963)
  Vector type: Mammalian Expression, Lentiviral, CRISPR
  Selectable markers: Puromycin
Growth in bacteria
  Bacterial resistance: Ampicillin, 100 μg/mL
  Growth temperature: 37°C
  Growth strain: DH5alpha
  Copy number: High Copy
Gene/Insert
  Gene/Insert name: PIP4K2C (alt names: PIP4K2C; NM_001146258.1)
  gRNA/shRNA sequence: GCTTCCTTATCTCCTACGAT
  Species: H. sapiens (human)
  Entrez Gene: PIP4K2C (a.k.a. PIP5K2C)
  Promoter: hU6
  Cloning method: Unknown
  Sequencing primers: 5′ U6-F; 3′ pS2-R
Terms and licenses: Academic/Nonprofit Terms; Industry Terms: Not Available to Industry
Depositor comments: The gRNA was designed to target the following Genbank reference sequence(s): NM_001146258.1,NM_001146259.1,NM_024779.4. Note that this plasmid does NOT contain Cas9. It should be used in conjunction with lentiCas9-Blast (Addgene #52962) or otherwise with cell lines already expressing Cas9. Browse the full kinome gRNA library at http://www.addgene.org/pooled-library/broadgpp-human-kinome/ or visit http://www.broadinstitute.org/rnai/public/ for detailed protocols and information.
How to cite: PIP4K2C gRNA (BRDN0001149536) was a gift from John Doench & David Root (Addgene plasmid # 77683 ; http://n2t.net/addgene:77683 ; RRID:Addgene_77683)
