>Addgene plasmid #77683 | PIP4K2C gRNA (BRDN0001149536) | depositor partial sequence | sequence record 145143 | Target Sequence
GCTTCCTTATCTCCTACGAT
