>Addgene plasmid #77683 | PIP4K2C gRNA (BRDN0001149536) | addgene partial sequence | sequence record 188231 | hU6-F
GTAGAAAGTAATAATTTCTTGGGTAGTTTGCAGTTTTAAAATTATGTTTTAAAATGGACTATCATATGCT
TACCGTAACTTGAAAGTATTTCGATTTCTTGGCTTTATATATCTTGTGGAAAGGACGAAACACCGGCTTC
CTTATCTCCTACGATGTTTTAGAGCTAGAAATAGCAAGTTAAAATAAGGCTAGTCCGTTATCAACTTGAA
AAAGTGGCACCGAGTCGGTGCTTTTTTAAGCTTGGCGTAACTAGATCTTGAGACAAATGGCAGTATTCAT
CCACAATTTTAAAAGAAAAGGGGGGATTGGGGGGTACAGTGCAGGGGAAAGAATAGTAGACATAATAGCA
ACAGACATACAAACTAAAGAATTACAAAAACAAATTACAAAAATTCAAAATTTTCGGGTTTATTACAGGG
ACAGCAGAGATCCACTTTGGCGCCGGCTCGAGGGGGCCCGGGTGCAAAGATGGATAAAGTTTTAAACAGA
GAGGAATCTTTGCAGCTAATGGACCTTCTAGGTCTTGAAAGGAGTGGGAATTGGCTCCGGTGCCCGTCAG
TGGGCAGAGC
